Addgene plasmid #38008: pFastBac1/MBP-His
Depositing lab: Michael J Fox Foundation MJFF. Depositing organization: Michael J Fox Foundation.
Backbone
  Vector backbone: FastBac-Dual
  Backbone manufacturer: Invitrogen
  Backbone size w/o insert (bp): 5200
  Vector type: Insect Expression ; Baculovirus expression
  Selectable markers: Gentamicin
Growth in bacteria
  Bacterial resistance: Ampicillin, 100 μg/mL
  Growth temperature: 37°C
  Growth strain: DH5alpha
  Copy number: High Copy
Gene/Insert
  Gene/Insert name: MBP (Maltose binding protein)
  Species: Synthetic
  Insert size (bp): 1184
  Promoter: Polyhedrin
  Tag / fusion protein: 6xHIS (C terminal on insert)
  Cloning method: Restriction Enzyme; 5′ cloning site BamHI (not destroyed); 3′ cloning site NotI (not destroyed)
  Sequencing primers: 5′ polyhedrin-fwd; 3′ SV40pA-R
Terms and licenses: Academic/Nonprofit Terms; Industry Terms
How to cite: pFastBac1/MBP-His was a gift from Michael J Fox Foundation MJFF (Addgene plasmid # 38008 ; http://n2t.net/addgene:38008 ; RRID:Addgene_38008)
