[The description below was written by a language model from this plasmid's Addgene catalogue record.]
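Description:
pFastBac1/MBP-His is a baculovirus transfer (donor) plasmid for expressing maltose binding protein in insect cells. The name points to pFastBac1, whereas the record lists the backbone as the Invitrogen FastBac-Dual vector of about 5.2 kb; this discrepancy cannot be resolved from the fields provided, and no feature table is available to confirm which backbone elements are present. The plasmid is maintained in standard E. coli cloning strains as a high-copy plasmid under ampicillin selection. It also carries a gentamicin marker. In FastBac-type vectors this marker lies within the transposable segment and is used to select for transfer of the expression cassette into a baculovirus shuttle genome (bacmid) by site-specific transposition in a specialised E. coli host.

The payload is an MBP coding sequence of roughly 1.2 kb, recorded as synthetic, cloned between BamHI and NotI sites that both remain intact. It carries a C-terminal 6xHis tag. Expression is driven by the polyhedrin promoter, a very strong, very late baculoviral promoter that gives high protein yields in infected insect cells. The listed reverse sequencing primer implies an SV40 polyadenylation signal downstream of the insert.

Once moved into a bacmid and used to generate recombinant baculovirus, the construct should yield MBP-His that can be purified through either amylose affinity or immobilised metal affinity. The record does not state a specific purpose. An MBP-only construct of this type could plausibly serve as a tag-only control protein alongside MBP fusion proteins, or as a parent for building such fusions through the retained cloning sites.
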