>Addgene plasmid #38008 | pFastBac1/MBP-His | depositor partial sequence | sequence record 47545 | MBP-HIS sequence
GGATCCATGAAGATCGAGGAAGGCAAGCTGGTCATCTGGATCAACGGAGACAAGGGCTACAACGGACTGG
CTGAGGTCGGCAAGAAGTTCGAGAAGGACACTGGTATCAAGGTGACAGTCGAGCACCCCGATAAGCTCGA
GGAAAAGTTCCCTCAGGTGGCTGCTACCGGCGACGGACCCGATATCATCTTCTGGGCTCACGACAGGTTC
GGTGGCTACGCTCAGTCCGGACTGCTCGCCGAAATCACACCAGACAAGGCCTTCCAAGATAAGCTCTACC
CGTTCACCTGGGACGCTGTGAGATACAACGGCAAGTTGATCGCCTACCCTATCGCCGTCGAGGCTCTGTC
ACTCATCTACAACAAGGACTTGCTGCCCAACCCCCCTAAGACATGGGAGGAAATCCCTGCTTTGGATAAG
GAACTGAAGGCTAAGGGCAAGTCGGCCCTCATGTTCAACTTGCAGGAGCCATACTTCACTTGGCCGCTGA
TCGCTGCCGACGGAGGTTACGCTTTCAAGTACGAGAACGGCAAGTACGACATCAAGGATGTTGGAGTGGA
CAACGCTGGTGCCAAGGCTGGCTTGACTTTCCTGGTTGATCTCATCAAGAACAAGCACATGAACGCTGAC
ACAGATTACAGCATCGCCGAAGCTGCCTTCAACAAGGGCGAGACCGCTATGACTATCAACGGCCCTTGGG
CCTGGAGCAACATCGACACCTCAAAGGTCAACTACGGAGTCACAGTTCTGCCAACCTTCAAGGGTCAACC
ATCCAAGCCGTTCGTGGGAGTCCTCTCGGCTGGTATCAACGCTGCCTCCCCCAACAAGGAACTGGCCAAG
GAATTCCTCGAGAACTACCTCTTGACTGACGAAGGCTTGGAGGCTGTCAACAAGGATAAGCCATTGGGAG
CCGTTGCTCTGAAGTCTTACGAGGAAGAGCTGGTGAAGGACCCGCGCATCGCTGCCACCATGGAAAACGC
CCAGAAGGGCGAGATCATGCCCAACATCCCTCAAATGTCTGCCTTCTGGTACGCTGTTCGTACTGCCGTG
ATCAACGCTGCCTCCGGTCGTCAGACCGTCGACGAGGCTCTGAAGGATGCCCAAACTAACTCCTCTAGCA
ACAACAACAACAACAACAACAACAACAACTTGGGTCACCACCACCACCACCACTAAGCGGCCGC
