>Addgene plasmid #38008 | pFastBac1/MBP-His | addgene partial sequence | sequence record 50598 | SV40pA-R 5'-GAAATTTGTGATGCTATTGC-3'
CAAGTTAACAACAACAATTGCATTCATTTTATGTTTCAGGTTCAGGGGGAGGTGTGGGAGGTTTTTTAAA
GCAAGTAAAACCTCTACAAATGTGGTATGGCTGATTATGATCCTCTAGTACTTCTCGACAAGCTTGGTAC
CGCATGCCTCGAGACTGCAGGCTCTAGATTCGAAAGCGGCCGCTTAGTGGTGGTGGTGGTGGTGACCCAA
GTTGTTGTTGTTGTTGTTGTTGTTGTTGTTGCTAGAGGAGTTAGTTTGGGCATCCTTCAGAGCCTCGTCG
ACGGTCTGACGACCGGAGGCAGCGTTGATCACGGCAGTACGAACAGCGTACCAGAAGGCAGACATTTGAG
GGATGTTGGGCATGATCTCGCCCTTCTGGGCGTTTTCCATGGTGGCAGCGATGCGCGGGTCCTTCACCAG
CTCTTCCTCGTAAGACTTCAGAGCAACGGCTCCCAATGGCTTATCCTTGTTGACAGCCTCCAAGCCTTCG
TCAGTCAAGAGGTAGTTCTCGAGGAATTCCTTGGCCAGTTCCTTGTTGGGGGAGGCAGCGTTGATACCAG
CCGAGAGGACTCCCACGAACGGCTTGGATGGTTGACCCTTGAAGGTTGGCAGAACTGTGACTCCGTAGTT
GACCTTTGAGGTGTCGATGTTGCTCCAGGCCCAAGGGCCGTTGATAGTCATAGCGGTCTCGCCCTTGTTG
AAGGCAGCTTCGGCGATGCTGTAATCTGTGTCAGCGTTCATGTGCTTGTTCTTGATGAGATCAACCAGGA
AAGTCAAGCCAGCCTTGGCACCAGCGTTGTCCACTCCAACATCCTTGATGTCGTACTTGCCGTTCT
